Addgene plasmid #127790: pMH-HT_CtCHAD-H253A-R256A-R260A-R296A-R418A-Y419A
Purpose: Expresses a CtCHAD mutant protein in E. coli cells
Depositing lab: Michael Hothorn. Depositing organization: University of Geneva. Publication: Molecular characterization of CHAD domains as inorganic polyphosphate-binding modules. Lorenzo-Orts L, Hohmann U, Zhu J, Hothorn M. Life Sci Alliance. 2019 May 27;2(3). pii: 2/3/e201900385. doi: 10.26508/lsa.201900385. Print 2019 Jun. PubMed 31133615.
Backbone
  Vector backbone: pMH-HT
  Backbone manufacturer: Michael Hothorn
  Backbone size w/o insert (bp): 5311
  Total vector size (bp): 6262
  Vector type: Bacterial Expression
Growth in bacteria
  Bacterial resistance: Kanamycin, 50 μg/mL
  Growth temperature: 37°C
  Growth strain: DH5alpha
  Copy number: Low Copy
Gene/Insert
  Gene/Insert name: CtCHAD (alt name: Q8KE09)
  Species: Chlorobium tepidum
  Insert size (bp): 951
  Mutation: Residues 208-522 (CHAD domain), mutations in His253, Arg256, Arg260, Arg296, Arg418 and Tyr419 to Ala
  Entrez Gene: CT0884 (a.k.a. CT0884)
  Tag / fusion protein: 6xHis tag + TEV cleavage site (N terminal on insert)
  Cloning method: Restriction Enzyme; 5′ cloning site NcoI (not destroyed); 3′ cloning site XhoI (not destroyed)
  Sequencing primers: 5′ TGCGTCCGGCGTAGAGGATCGAGATCT; 3′ CAGCTTCCTTTCGGGCTTTGTTAGCAG
Terms and licenses: Academic/Nonprofit Terms; Industry Terms: Not Available to Industry
How to cite: pMH-HT_CtCHAD-H253A-R256A-R260A-R296A-R418A-Y419A was a gift from Michael Hothorn (Addgene plasmid # 127790 ; http://n2t.net/addgene:127790 ; RRID:Addgene_127790)
