[The description below was written by a language model from this plasmid's Addgene catalogue record and pLannotate feature annotations shown in this document.]
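Description:
pMH-HT_CtCHAD-H253A-R256A-R260A-R296A-R418A-Y419A is a bacterial expression plasmid of about 6.26 kb, built on the custom pMH-HT backbone, for producing a mutant CHAD domain in E. coli. The annotated backbone has a pET-like layout: a ColE1/pBR322-type origin accompanied by the bom region and the rop gene, consistent with the low copy number listed, an f1 phage origin, and a kanamycin resistance gene (aph(3')-Ia) for selection. Short tetracycline-resistance fragments flanking the lacI region appear to be non-functional backbone remnants.

Expression is driven by a T7 promoter followed by a lac operator and the phage T7 gene 10 ribosome binding site, with a T7 terminator downstream. The plasmid-borne lacI gene supplies repressor, so transcription is held off until IPTG is added, and a host providing T7 RNA polymerase is needed. The open reading frame begins with an N-terminal 6xHis tag and a TEV protease cleavage site, allowing metal-affinity purification and subsequent tag removal. It continues into the 951 bp insert cloned between NcoI and XhoI. The insert encodes residues 208–522, the CHAD domain, of the Chlorobium tepidum protein CT0884 (Q8KE09). It carries six alanine substitutions, at His253, Arg256, Arg260, Arg296, Arg418 and Tyr419. The feature table also detects a His-tag-like sequence just after the insert, but the record lists only the N-terminal tag and does not say whether the downstream one is translated.

The associated study characterises CHAD domains as inorganic polyphosphate-binding modules. This multi-site mutant, in which mostly basic residues are replaced, presumably serves to test their contribution to that binding using purified recombinant protein, although the record states only that it expresses a CtCHAD mutant.
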