Features (pLannotate 1.2.2; 20 found; start..end, strand, type, name):
     12..440     +  rep_origin     f1 ori (sequence partly withheld): f1 bacteriophage origin of replication; arrow indicates direction of (+) strand synthesis
    493..550     +  promoter       AmpR promoter (fragment): bla
    559..1374    -  CDS            KanR: aminoglycoside phosphotransferase; aph(3')-Ia; confers resistance to kanamycin in bacteria or G418 (Geneticin®) in eukaryotes
   1496..2084    +  rep_origin     ori: high-copy-number ColE1/pMB1/pBR322/pUC origin of replication
   2270..2409    -  misc_feature   bom: basis of mobility region from pBR322
   2511..2702    -  CDS            rop: Rop protein, which maintains plasmids at low copy number; rop
   2719..3099    +  CDS            YPB1_ECOLX: Protein predicted: Swiss-Prot protein existence level 4. From Escherichia coli.
   3171..3462    -  CDS            TcR (fragment): tetracycline efflux protein; tet; confers resistance to tetracycline
   3477..3498    -  protein_bind   CAP binding site: CAP binding activates transcription in the presence of cAMP. E. coli catabolite activator protein
   3511..4593    -  CDS            lacI: lac repressor; lacI; The lac repressor binds to the lac operator to inhibit transcription in E. coli. This inhibition can be relieved by adding lactose or isopropyl-β-D-thiogalactopyranoside (IPTG).
   4594..4671    -  promoter       lacI promoter: lacI
   4679..4958    -  CDS            TcR (fragment): tetracycline efflux protein; tet; confers resistance to tetracycline
   4980..4998    +  promoter       T7 promoter: promoter for bacteriophage T7 RNA polymerase
   4999..5023    +  protein_bind   lac operator: The lac repressor binds to the lac operator to inhibit transcription in E. coli. This inhibition can be relieved by adding lactose or isopropyl-β-D-thiogalactopyranoside (IPTG). lac repressor encoded by lacI
   5038..5060    +  RBS            RBS: efficient ribosome binding site from bacteriophage T7 gene 10 (Olins and Rangwala, 1989)
   5073..5091    +  CDS            7xHis (fragment): 6xHis affinity tag
   5120..5140    +  CDS            capTEV™ (fragment): composite tag for in vivo biotinylation, TEV protease cleavage, and 6xHis tagging
   6102..6119    +  CDS            9xHis (fragment): 9xHis affinity tag
   6129..6178    +  CDS            SET1 (fragment): solubility-enhancement tag derived from T7 phage gene 10B
   6186..6233    +  terminator     T7 terminator: transcription terminator for bacteriophage T7 RNA polymerase
>Addgene plasmid #127790 | pMH-HT_CtCHAD-H253A-R256A-R260A-R296A-R418A-Y419A | addgene full sequence | sequence record 249735 | Addgene NGS Result
TGGCGAATGGG
[124 nt withheld, positions 12-135]
C
[91 nt withheld, positions 137-227]
A
[49 nt withheld, positions 229-277]
CCTTTGACGTTGGAGTCCACGTTCTTT
[37 nt withheld, positions 305-341]
ACCCTATCTCGGTCTATTCTTTTGATTTATAAGGGATTTTGCCGATTTCGGCCTATTGGTTAAAAAATGA
GCTGATTTAACAAAAATTTAACGCGAATTTTAACAAAATATTAACGCTTACAATTTAGGTGGCACTTTTC
GGGGAAATGTGCGCGGAACCCCTATTTGTTTATTTTTCTAAATACATTCAAATATGTATCCGCTCATGAA
TTAATTCTTAGAAAAACTCATCGAGCATCAAATGAAACTGCAATTTATTCATATCAGGATTATCAATACC
ATATTTTTGAAAAAGCCGTTTCTGTAATGAAGGAGAAAACTCACCGAGGCAGTTCCATAGGATGGCAAGA
TCCTGGTATCGGTCTGCGATTCCGACTCGTCCAACATCAATACAACCTATTAATTTCCCCTCGTCAAAAA
TAAGGTTATCAAGTGAGAAATCACCATGAGTGACGACTGAATCCGGTGAGAATGGCAAAAGTTTATGCAT
TTCTTTCCAGACTTGTTCAACAGGCCAGCCATTACGCTCGTCATCAAAATCACTCGCATCAACCAAACCG
TTATTCATTCGTGATTGCGCCTGAGCGAGACGAAATACGCGATCGCTGTTAAAAGGACAATTACAAACAG
GAATCGAATGCAACCGGCGCAGGAACACTGCCAGCGCATCAACAATATTTTCACCTGAATCAGGATATTC
TTCTAATACCTGGAATGCTGTTTTCCCGGGGATCGCAGTGGTGAGTAACCATGCATCATCAGGAGTACGG
ATAAAATGCTTGATGGTCGGAAGAGGCATAAATTCCGTCAGCCAGTTTAGTCTGACCATCTCATCTGTAA
CATCATTGGCAACGCTACCTTTGCCATGTTTCAGAAACAACTCTGGCGCATCGGGCTTCCCATACAATCG
ATAGATTGTCGCACCTGATTGCCCGACATTATCGCGAGCCCATTTATACCCATATAAATCAGCATCCATG
TTGGAATTTAATCGCGGCCTAGAGCAAGACGTTTCCCGTTGAATATGGCTCATAACACCCCTTGTATTAC
TGTTTATGTAAGCAGACAGTTTTATTGTTCATGACCAAAATCCCTTAACGTGAGTTTTCGTTCCACTGAG
CGTCAGACCCCGTAGAAAAGATCAAAGGATCTTCTTGAGATCCTTTTTTTCTGCGCGTAATCTGCTGCTT
GCAAACAAAAAAACCACCGCTACCAGCGGTGGTTTGTTTGCCGGATCAAGAGCTACCAACTCTTTTTCCG
AAGGTAACTGGCTTCAGCAGAGCGCAGATACCAAATACTGTCCTTCTAGTGTAGCCGTAGTTAGGCCACC
ACTTCAAGAACTCTGTAGCACCGCCTACATACCTCGCTCTGCTAATCCTGTTACCAGTGGCTGCTGCCAG
TGGCGATAAGTCGTGTCTTACCGGGTTGGACTCAAGACGATAGTTACCGGATAAGGCGCAGCGGTCGGGC
TGAACGGGGGGTTCGTGCACACAGCCCAGCTTGGAGCGAACGACCTACACCGAACTGAGATACCTACAGC
GTGAGCTATGAGAAAGCGCCACGCTTCCCGAAGGGAGAAAGGCGGACAGGTATCCGGTAAGCGGCAGGGT
CGGAACAGGAGAGCGCACGAGGGAGCTTCCAGGGGGAAACGCCTGGTATCTTTATAGTCCTGTCGGGTTT
CGCCACCTCTGACTTGAGCGTCGATTTTTGTGATGCTCGTCAGGGGGGCGGAGCCTATGGAAAAACGCCA
GCAACGCGGCCTTTTTACGGTTCCTGGCCTTTTGCTGGCCTTTTGCTCACATGTTCTTTCCTGCGTTATC
CCCTGATTCTGTGGATAACCGTATTACCGCCTTTGAGTGAGCTGATACCGCTCGCCGCAGCCGAACGACC
GAGCGCAGCGAGTCAGTGAGCGAGGAAGCGGAAGAGCGCCTGATGCGGTATTTTCTCCTTACGCATCTGT
GCGGTATTTCACACCGCAATGGTGCACTCTCAGTACAATCTGCTCTGATGCCGCATAGTTAAGCCAGTAT
ACACTCCGCTATCGCTACGTGACTGGGTCATGGCTGCGCCCCGACACCCGCCAACACCCGCTGACGCGCC
CTGACGGGCTTGTCTGCTCCCGGCATCCGCTTACAGACAAGCTGTGACCGTCTCCGGGAGCTGCATGTGT
CAGAGGTTTTCACCGTCATCACCGAAACGCGCGAGGCAGCTGCGGTAAAGCTCATCAGCGTGGTCGTGAA
GCGATTCACAGATGTCTGCCTGTTCATCCGCGTCCAGCTCGTTGAGTTTCTCCAGAAGCGTTAATGTCTG
GCTTCTGATAAAGCGGGCCATGTTAAGGGCGGTTTTTTCCTGTTTGGTCACTGATGCCTCCGTGTAAGGG
GGATTTCTGTTCATGGGGGTAATGATACCGATGAAACGAGAGAGGATGCTCACGATACGGGTTACTGATG
ATGAACATGCCCGGTTACTGGAACGTTGTGAGGGTAAACAACTGGCGGTATGGATGCGGCGGGACCAGAG
AAAAATCACTCAGGGTCAATGCCAGCGCTTCGTTAATACAGATGTAGGTGTTCCACAGGGTAGCCAGCAG
CATCCTGCGATGCAGATCCGGAACATAATGGTGCAGGGCGCTGACTTCCGCGTTTCCAGACTTTACGAAA
CACGGAAACCGAAGACCATTCATGTTGTTGCTCAGGTCGCAGACGTTTTGCAGCAGCAGTCGCTTCACGT
TCGCTCGCGTATCGGTGATTCATTCTGCTAACCAGTAAGGCAACCCCGCCAGCCTAGCCGGGTCCTCAAC
GACAGGAGCACGATCATGCGCACCCGTGGGGCCGCCATGCCGGCGATAATGGCCTGCTTCTCGCCGAAAC
GTTTGGTGGCGGGACCAGTGACGAAGGCTTGAGCGAGGGCGTGCAAGATTCCGAATACCGCAAGCGACAG
GCCGATCATCGTCGCGCTCCAGCGAAAGCGGTCCTCGCCGAAAATGACCCAGAGCGCTGCCGGCACCTGT
CCTACGAGTTGCATGATAAAGAAGACAGTCATAAGTGCGGCGACGATAGTCATGCCCCGCGCCCACCGGA
AGGAGCTGACTGGGTTGAAGGCTCTCAAGGGCATCGGTCGAGATCCCGGTGCCTAATGAGTGAGCTAACT
TACATTAATTGCGTTGCGCTCACTGCCCGCTTTCCAGTCGGGAAACCTGTCGTGCCAGCTGCATTAATGA
ATCGGCCAACGCGCGGGGAGAGGCGGTTTGCGTATTGGGCGCCAGGGTGGTTTTTCTTTTCACCAGTGAG
ACGGGCAACAGCTGATTGCCCTTCACCGCCTGGCCCTGAGAGAGTTGCAGCAAGCGGTCCACGCTGGTTT
GCCCCAGCAGGCGAAAATCCTGTTTGATGGTGGTTAACGGCGGGATATAACATGAGCTGTCTTCGGTATC
GTCGTATCCCACTACCGAGATATCCGCACCAACGCGCAGCCCGGACTCGGTAATGGCGCGCATTGCGCCC
AGCGCCATCTGATCGTTGGCAACCAGCATCGCAGTGGGAACGATGCCCTCATTCAGCATTTGCATGGTTT
GTTGAAAACCGGACATGGCACTCCAGTCGCCTTCCCGTTCCGCTATCGGCTGAATTTGATTGCGAGTGAG
ATATTTATGCCAGCCAGCCAGACGCAGACGCGCCGAGACAGAACTTAATGGGCCCGCTAACAGCGCGATT
TGCTGGTGACCCAATGCGACCAGATGCTCCACGCCCAGTCGCGTACCGTCTTCATGGGAGAAAATAATAC
TGTTGATGGGTGTCTGGTCAGAGACATCAAGAAATAACGCCGGAACATTAGTGCAGGCAGCTTCCACAGC
AATGGCATCCTGGTCATCCAGCGGATAGTTAATGATCAGCCCACTGACGCGTTGCGCGAGAAGATTGTGC
ACCGCCGCTTTACAGGCTTCGACGCCGCTTCGTTCTACCATCGACACCACCACGCTGGCACCCAGTTGAT
CGGCGCGAGATTTAATCGCCGCGACAATTTGCGACGGCGCGTGCAGGGCCAGACTGGAGGTGGCAACGCC
AATCAGCAACGACTGTTTGCCCGCCAGTTGTTGTGCCACGCGGTTGGGAATGTAATTCAGCTCCGCCATC
GCCGCTTCCACTTTTTCCCGCGTTTTCGCAGAAACGTGGCTGGCCTGGTTCACCACGCGGGAAACGGTCT
GATAAGAGACACCGGCATACTCTGCGACATCGTATAACGTTACTGGTTTCACATTCACCACCCTGAATTG
ACTCTCTTCCGGGCGCTATCATGCCATACCGCGAAAGGTTTTGCGCCATTCGATGGTGTCCGGGATCTCG
ACGCTCTCCCTTATGCGACTCCTGCATTAGGAAGCAGCCCAGTAGTAGGTTGAGGCCGTTGAGCACCGCC
GCCGCAAGGAATGGTGCATGCAAGGAGATGGCGCCCAACAGTCCCCCGGCCACGGGGCCTGCCACCATAC
CCACGCCGAAACAAGCGCTCATGAGCCCGAAGTGGCGAGCCCGATCTTCCCCATCGGTGATGTCGGCGAT
ATAGGCGCCAGCAACCGCACCTGTGGCGCCGGTGATGCCGGCCACGATGCGTCCGGCGTAGAGGATCGAG
ATCTCGATCCCGCGAAATTAATACGACTCACTATAGGGGAATTGTGAGCGGATAACAATTCCCCTCTAGA
AATAATTTTGTTTAACTTTAAGAAGGAGATATACCATGAAACATCACCATCACCATCACCCCATGAGCGA
TTACGACATCCCCACTACTGAGAATCTTTATTTTCAGGGCGCCATGGCTAGTAAGTTGCGCCTTCAGTTA
GACGCACATGCGAGCATCCACGAAAACGTGCGTCGCTTGCTTCAATTTACAACATCAATCATGGAGGCAA
ACGAAGAGGGTATTCGTAAGGATATTGACAGCGAGTTTCTGGCCGACTTTGCCGTCGCCATTGCTCGTAG
CCGTTCCATCCTTCGTTTGTTAAACGGGGTATTCGACCCTGAAAAAACTGCATGGATGTTAGCAGGTTTA
CGTGAACTTGGGAAGCGCACGAATGACTTAGCTGACAGTGATGTATACCTTTTGCGTCGTGAAGAATACA
CTTCATTACTTCCACCTAGCTTGCGCCCTGCCTTGGACCCATTCTTCAGCGACCTGGAAGCAGACAAACG
CTTGCACCACCGTCAATTTTGTCGTTACCTGACGGGACGCGAATACTCGGGGTTCATGACGAGCTTAAAA
GAATTTATCGCCGAAGGTGAACTGCCCGATCCCGAAACAGCCCCTTTGGCCGCAGAACCGACTGGTGATG
TCGCAGCTAAGACGATCCGCAAAGCCTTAAAGAAGGTTCTGGTCCACGGACGCCGCACGGGTTCAGAGAC
TTCTGATGCGGAATTGCACGAATTGCGTATTGATTGTAAAAAACTTGCCGCCCTGTTAGAATTTTTCGCG
TCATTGTTTCCACCAAAAGCGACTGCGCAAGTGCTGCGTCAAATGAAAACTCTGCAAGACAACCTGGGGA
CCTTTGTTGACTTGACGGTACAAATGGAGTTTTTGCAGTCACGTTTAGAAACAATTCCCGCTGATCGCGG
GGGTATTAGTGAGGCGGCAGCTATCGGTGGACTGTTGACGACGTTATATCGCAAACGTGAAAAGGTGCGT
GAACACTTCCACGAAATTTTTTCTGGGTTCGATTCTAACGAGACCGGAGAGCTTTTCGATGAGCTGTTAA
CCGGGTTAGCGTGACTCGAGCACCACCACCACCACCACTGAGATCCGGCTGCTAACAAAGCCCGAAAGGA
AGCTGAGTTGGCTGCTGCCACCGCTGAGCAATAACTAGCATAACCCCTTGGGGCCTCTAAACGGGTCTTG
AGGGGTTTTTTGCTGAAAGGAGGAACTATATCCGGAT
